Addgene plasmid #14336: pAG414GPD-EYFP-ccdB
Purpose: (Empty Backbone)
Depositing lab: Susan Lindquist. Depositing organization: Whitehead Institute for Biomedical Research. Publication: A suite of Gateway cloning vectors for high-throughput genetic analysis in Saccharomyces cerevisiae. Alberti S, Gitler AD, Lindquist S. Yeast. 2007 Oct . 24(10):913-9. 10.1002/yea.1502 PubMed 17583893.
Backbone
  Vector backbone: pRS414
  Vector type: Yeast Expression ; Gateway Destination
  Selectable markers: TRP1
Growth in bacteria
  Bacterial resistance: Chloramphenicol and Ampicillin, 25 & 100 μg/mL
  Growth temperature: 37°C
  Growth strain: ccdB Survival
  Growth instructions: DB3.1, ccdB Survival
  Copy number: Unknown
Gene/Insert
  Gene/Insert name: None
  Tag / fusion protein: EYFP (N terminal on backbone)
  Cloning method: Gateway Cloning
  Sequencing primers: 5′ EGFP-C
Terms and licenses: Academic/Nonprofit Terms; Industry Terms: Not Available to Industry
Depositor comments: Type of plasmid: CEN. This plasmid contains the Gateway technology from Invitrogen; Invitrogen requires purchasing of Gateway Clonase for carrying out the Gateway recombinational cloning reaction http://www.invitrogen.com Please note that the full plasmid sequence is provided as a reference only, and may not match the exact sequence of the plasmid.
How to cite: pAG414GPD-EYFP-ccdB was a gift from Susan Lindquist (Addgene plasmid # 14336 ; http://n2t.net/addgene:14336 ; RRID:Addgene_14336)
