[The description below was written by a language model from this plasmid's Addgene catalogue record and pLannotate feature annotations shown in this document.]
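Description:
pAG414GPD-EYFP-ccdB is an empty Gateway destination vector for constitutive protein expression in Saccharomyces cerevisiae, built on the pRS414 shuttle backbone and about 8.1 kb in the deposited reference sequence. In yeast it is maintained as a centromeric plasmid through a CEN6/ARS element, which gives low, stable copy number, and it is selected by complementation of tryptophan auxotrophy with the TRP1 marker under its own promoter. In E. coli it replicates from a ColE1/pUC-type origin and carries the β-lactamase gene for ampicillin resistance. An f1 origin and remnants of the pBluescript-derived lacZα/MCS region, flanked by T3 and T7 promoters, are also present.

The expression unit consists of the strong constitutive GPD (TDH3, annotated as GAP) promoter, followed by an EYFP coding sequence, the Gateway cassette, and the CYC1 transcription terminator. The cassette is bounded by attR1 and attR2 and contains a chloramphenicol resistance gene and the ccdB toxin gene. Because CcdB poisons DNA gyrase, the unrecombined vector must be propagated in a ccdB-tolerant strain, with chloramphenicol plus ampicillin selecting for retention of the cassette. In an LR recombination reaction with an entry clone, the cassette is replaced by the gene of interest, and ccdB counterselection in ordinary E. coli strains eliminates unreacted vector. The incoming open reading frame lands downstream of EYFP, producing an N-terminally EYFP-tagged fusion protein. The plasmid belongs to a suite of yeast Gateway vectors designed for high-throughput genetic analysis, and suits localisation or expression studies of fluorescent fusions at near single-copy plasmid dosage. The depositor notes that the full sequence is provided for reference only and may not match the plasmid exactly.
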