Features (pLannotate 1.2.2; 28 found; start..end, strand, type, name):
     70..573     -  misc_feature   CEN/ARS: S. cerevisiae CEN6 centromere fused to an autonomously replicating sequence
    610..714     +  promoter       AmpR promoter: bla
    715..1575    +  CDS            AmpR: β-lactamase; bla; confers resistance to ampicillin, carbenicillin, and related antibiotics
   1746..2334    +  rep_origin     ori: high-copy-number ColE1/pMB1/pBR322/pUC origin of replication
   2517..2609    +  CDS            lacI (fragment): lac repressor; lacI; The lac repressor binds to the lac operator to inhibit transcription in E. coli. This inhibition can be relieved by adding lactose or isopropyl-β-D-thiogalactopyranoside (IPTG).
   2622..2643    +  protein_bind   CAP binding site: CAP binding activates transcription in the presence of cAMP. E. coli catabolite activator protein
   2658..2688    +  promoter       lac promoter: promoter for the E. coli lac operon
   2696..2712    +  protein_bind   lac operator: The lac repressor binds to the lac operator to inhibit transcription in E. coli. This inhibition can be relieved by adding lactose or isopropyl-β-D-thiogalactopyranoside (IPTG). lac repressor encoded by lacI
   2757..2775    +  promoter       T3 promoter: promoter for bacteriophage T3 RNA polymerase
   2804..3448    +  promoter       GAP promoter: S. cerevisiae TDH3; promoter for glyceraldehyde-3-phosphate dehydrogenase
   3454..3477    +  misc_feature   MCS (fragment): pBluescript multiple cloning site
   3483..4199    +  CDS            EYFP: EYFP is a basic (constitutively fluorescent) green/yellow fluorescent protein published in 1996, derived from Aequorea victoria. It is reported to be a very rapidly-maturing weak dimer with high acid sensitivity.
   4224..4348    +  protein_bind   attR1: mutant version of attR; recombination site for the Gateway® LR reaction LR Clonase™
   4373..4403    +  promoter       lac UV5 promoter: E. coli lac promoter with an "up" mutation
   4427..4456    +  promoter       cat promoter (fragment): promoter of the E. coli cat gene encoding chloramphenicol acetyltransferase
   4457..5116    +  CDS            CmR: chloramphenicol acetyltransferase; cat; confers resistance to chloramphenicol
   5298..5456    +  CDS            ccdA (fragment): CCDA_ECO57 - Also known as H, letA. Experimental evidence at protein level: Swiss-Prot protein existence level 1. Antitoxin component of a type II toxin-antitoxin (TA) system which inhibits the post-segregational killing (PSK) of plasmid-free cells, also referred to as a plasmid addiction system. Binds to and blocks the activity of CcdB; will also remove bound CcdB protein from the CcdB-GyrA complex by forming a CcdA-CcdB complex, a process termed rejuvenation. Functions as a transcriptional corepressor for the ccdAB operon, repression also requires CcdB (By similarity). From Escherichia coli
   5461..5763    +  CDS            ccdB: CCDB_ECOLI - Also known as G, letB, letD. Experimental evidence at protein level: Swiss-Prot protein existence level 1. Toxic component of a type II toxin-antitoxin (TA) system, functioning in plasmid maintainence. Responsible for the post- segregational killing (PSK) of plasmid-free cells, also referred to as a plasmid addiction system. Half-life of over 2 hours. Cell killing by CcdB is accompanied by filamentation, defects in chromosome and plasmid segregation, defects in cell division, formation of anucleate cells, decreased DNA synthesis and plasmid loss. Interferes with the activity of DN
   5807..5931    -  protein_bind   attR2: mutant version of attR; recombination site for the Gateway® LR reaction LR Clonase™
   5938..6185    +  terminator     CYC1 terminator: S. cerevisiae CYC1; transcription terminator for CYC1
   6204..6222    -  promoter       T7 promoter: promoter for bacteriophage T7 RNA polymerase
   6230..6385    +  CDS            lacZα (fragment): LacZα fragment of β-galactosidase; lacZ fragment
   6393..6848    +  rep_origin     f1 ori (sequence partly withheld): f1 bacteriophage origin of replication; arrow indicates direction of (+) strand synthesis
   6849..6900    -  misc_feature   bom (fragment): basis of mobility region from pBR322
   6947..7621    -  CDS            TRP1: phosphoribosylanthranilate isomerase, required for tryptophan biosynthesis; S. cerevisiae TRP1; yeast auxotrophic marker
   7622..7902    -  promoter       TRP1 promoter: S. cerevisiae TRP1
   7903..7952    -  misc_feature   bom (fragment): basis of mobility region from pBR322
   8054..1       -  CDS            rop (fragment) (across the origin): Rop protein, which maintains plasmids at low copy number; rop
>Addgene plasmid #14336 | pAG414GPD-EYFP-ccdB | depositor full sequence | sequence record 7999 | Author sequence
GACGAAAGGGCCTCGTGATACGCCTATTTTTATAGGTTAATGTCATGATAATAATGGTTTCTTAGGACGG
ATCGCTTGCCTGTAACTTACACGCGCCTCGTATCTTTTAATGATGGAATAATTTGGGAATTTACTCTGTG
TTTATTTATTTTTATGTTTTGTATTTGGATTTTAGAAAGTAAATAAAGAAGGTAGAAGAGTTACGGAATG
AAGAAAAAAAAATAAACAAAGGTTTAAAAAATTTCAACAAAAAGCGTACTTTACATATATATTTATTAGA
CAAGAAAAGCAGATTAAATAGATATACATTCGATTAACGATAAGTAAAATGTAAAATCACAGGATTTTCG
TGTGTGGTCTTCTACACAGACAAGATGAAACAATTCGGCATTAATACCTGAGAGCAGGAAGAGCAAGATA
AAAGGTAGTATTTGTTGGCGATCCCCCTAGAGTCTTTTACATCTTCGGAAAACAAAAACTATTTTTTCTT
TAATTTCTTTTTTTACTTTCTATTTTTAATTTATATATTTATATTAAAAAATTTAAATTATAATTATTTT
TATAGCACGTGATGAAAAGGACCCAGGTGGCACTTTTCGGGGAAATGTGCGCGGAACCCCTATTTGTTTA
TTTTTCTAAATACATTCAAATATGTATCCGCTCATGAGACAATAACCCTGATAAATGCTTCAATAATATT
GAAAAAGGAAGAGTATGAGTATTCAACATTTCCGTGTCGCCCTTATTCCCTTTTTTGCGGCATTTTGCCT
TCCTGTTTTTGCTCACCCAGAAACGCTGGTGAAAGTAAAAGATGCTGAAGATCAGTTGGGTGCACGAGTG
GGTTACATCGAACTGGATCTCAACAGCGGTAAGATCCTTGAGAGTTTTCGCCCCGAAGAACGTTTTCCAA
TGATGAGCACTTTTAAAGTTCTGCTATGTGGCGCGGTATTATCCCGTATTGACGCCGGGCAAGAGCAACT
CGGTCGCCGCATACACTATTCTCAGAATGACTTGGTTGAGTACTCACCAGTCACAGAAAAGCATCTTACG
GATGGCATGACAGTAAGAGAATTATGCAGTGCTGCCATAACCATGAGTGATAACACTGCGGCCAACTTAC
TTCTGACAACGATCGGAGGACCGAAGGAGCTAACCGCTTTTTTGCACAACATGGGGGATCATGTAACTCG
CCTTGATCGTTGGGAACCGGAGCTGAATGAAGCCATACCAAACGACGAGCGTGACACCACGATGCCTGTA
GCAATGGCAACAACGTTGCGCAAACTATTAACTGGCGAACTACTTACTCTAGCTTCCCGGCAACAATTAA
TAGACTGGATGGAGGCGGATAAAGTTGCAGGACCACTTCTGCGCTCGGCCCTTCCGGCTGGCTGGTTTAT
TGCTGATAAATCTGGAGCCGGTGAGCGTGGGTCTCGCGGTATCATTGCAGCACTGGGGCCAGATGGTAAG
CCCTCCCGTATCGTAGTTATCTACACGACGGGGAGTCAGGCAACTATGGATGAACGAAATAGACAGATCG
CTGAGATAGGTGCCTCACTGATTAAGCATTGGTAACTGTCAGACCAAGTTTACTCATATATACTTTAGAT
TGATTTAAAACTTCATTTTTAATTTAAAAGGATCTAGGTGAAGATCCTTTTTGATAATCTCATGACCAAA
ATCCCTTAACGTGAGTTTTCGTTCCACTGAGCGTCAGACCCCGTAGAAAAGATCAAAGGATCTTCTTGAG
ATCCTTTTTTTCTGCGCGTAATCTGCTGCTTGCAAACAAAAAAACCACCGCTACCAGCGGTGGTTTGTTT
GCCGGATCAAGAGCTACCAACTCTTTTTCCGAAGGTAACTGGCTTCAGCAGAGCGCAGATACCAAATACT
GTCCTTCTAGTGTAGCCGTAGTTAGGCCACCACTTCAAGAACTCTGTAGCACCGCCTACATACCTCGCTC
TGCTAATCCTGTTACCAGTGGCTGCTGCCAGTGGCGATAAGTCGTGTCTTACCGGGTTGGACTCAAGACG
ATAGTTACCGGATAAGGCGCAGCGGTCGGGCTGAACGGGGGGTTCGTGCACACAGCCCAGCTTGGAGCGA
ACGACCTACACCGAACTGAGATACCTACAGCGTGAGCTATGAGAAAGCGCCACGCTTCCCGAAGGGAGAA
AGGCGGACAGGTATCCGGTAAGCGGCAGGGTCGGAACAGGAGAGCGCACGAGGGAGCTTCCAGGGGGAAA
CGCCTGGTATCTTTATAGTCCTGTCGGGTTTCGCCACCTCTGACTTGAGCGTCGATTTTTGTGATGCTCG
TCAGGGGGGCGGAGCCTATGGAAAAACGCCAGCAACGCGGCCTTTTTACGGTTCCTGGCCTTTTGCTGGC
CTTTTGCTCACATGTTCTTTCCTGCGTTATCCCCTGATTCTGTGGATAACCGTATTACCGCCTTTGAGTG
AGCTGATACCGCTCGCCGCAGCCGAACGACCGAGCGCAGCGAGTCAGTGAGCGAGGAAGCGGAAGAGCGC
CCAATACGCAAACCGCCTCTCCCCGCGCGTTGGCCGATTCATTAATGCAGCTGGCACGACAGGTTTCCCG
ACTGGAAAGCGGGCAGTGAGCGCAACGCAATTAATGTGAGTTACCTCACTCATTAGGCACCCCAGGCTTT
ACACTTTATGCTTCCGGCTCCTATGTTGTGTGGAATTGTGAGCGGATAACAATTTCACACAGGAAACAGC
TATGACCATGATTACGCCAAGCGCGCAATTAACCCTCACTAAAGGGAACAAAAGCTGGAGCTCTTCGAGT
TTATCATTATCAATACTCGCCATTTCAAAGAATACGTAAATAATTAATAGTAGTGATTTTCCTAACTTTA
TTTAGTCAAAAAATTAGCCTTTTAATTCTGCTGTAACCCGTACATGCCCAAAATAGGGGGCGGGTTACAC
AGAATATATAACACCGAAGGTGCCTGGGTGAACAGGTTTATTCCTGGCATCCACTAAATATAATGGAGCC
CGCTTTTTAAGCTGGCATCCAGAAAAAAAAAGAATCCCAGCACCAAAATATTGTTTTCTTCACCAACCAT
CAGTTCATAGGTCCATTCTCTTAGCGCAACTACAGAGAACAGGGGCACAAACAGGCAAAAAACGGGCACA
ACCTCAATGGAGTGATGCAACCTGCCTGGAGTAAATGATGACACAAGGCAATTGACCCACGCATGTATCT
ATCTCATTTTCTTACACCTTCTATTACCTTCTGCTCTCTCTGATTTGGAAAAAGCTGAAAAAAAAGGTTG
AAACCAGTTCCCTGAAATTATTCCCCTACTTGACTAATAAGTATATAAAGACGGTAGGTATTGATTGTAA
TTCTGTAAATCTATTTCTTAAACTTCTTAAATTCTACTTTTATAGTTAGTCTTTTTTTTAGTTTTAAAAC
ACCAGAACTTAGTTTCGACGGATTCTAGAACTAGTGGATCCCCCGGGACAAAATGGTGAGCAAGGGCGAG
GAGCTGTTCACCGGGGTGGTGCCCATCCTGGTCGAGCTGGACGGCGACGTAAACGGCCACAAGTTCAGCG
TGTCCGGCGAGGGCGAGGGCGATGCCACCTACGGCAAGCTGACCCTGAAGTTCATCTGCACCACCGGCAA
GCTGCCCGTGCCCTGGCCCACCCTCGTGACCACCTTCGGCTACGGCCTGCAGTGCTTCGCCCGCTACCCC
GACCACATGAAGCAGCACGACTTCTTCAAGTCCGCCATGCCCGAAGGCTACGTCCAGGAGCGCACCATCT
TCTTCAAGGACGACGGCAACTACAAGACCCGCGCCGAGGTGAAGTTCGAGGGCGACACCCTGGTGAACCG
CATCGAGCTGAAGGGCATCGACTTCAAGGAGGACGGCAACATCCTGGGGCACAAGCTGGAGTACAACTAC
AACAGCCACAACGTCTATATCATGGCCGACAAGCAGAAGAACGGCATCAAGGTGAACTTCAAGATCCGCC
ACAACATCGAGGACGGCAGCGTGCAGCTCGCCGACCACTACCAGCAGAACACCCCCATCGGCGACGGCCC
CGTGCTGCTGCCCGACAACCACTACCTGAGCTACCAGTCCGCCCTGAGCAAAGACCCCAACGAGAAGCGC
GATCACATGGTCCTGCTGGAGTTCGTGACCGCCGCCGGGATCACTCTCGGCATGGACGAGCTGTACAAGG
GTGGACCAGGTGGTGGACATCAAACAAGTTTGTACAAAAAAGCTGAACGAGAAACGTAAAATGATATAAA
TATCAATATATTAAATTAGATTTTGCATAAAAAACAGACTACATAATACTGTAAAACACAACATATCCAG
TCACTATGGCGGCCGCATTAGGCACCCCAGGCTTTACACTTTATGCTTCCGGCTCGTATAATGTGTGGAT
TTTGAGTTAGGATCCGTCGAGATTTTCAGGAGCTAAGGAAGCTAAAATGGAGAAAAAAATCACTGGATAT
ACCACCGTTGATATATCCCAATGGCATCGTAAAGAACATTTTGAGGCATTTCAGTCAGTTGCTCAATGTA
CCTATAACCAGACCGTTCAGCTGGATATTACGGCCTTTTTAAAGACCGTAAAGAAAAATAAGCACAAGTT
TTATCCGGCCTTTATTCACATTCTTGCCCGCCTGATGAATGCTCATCCGGAATTCCGTATGGCAATGAAA
GACGGTGAGCTGGTGATATGGGATAGTGTTCACCCTTGTTACACCGTTTTCCATGAGCAAACTGAAACGT
TTTCATCGCTCTGGAGTGAATACCACGACGATTTCCGGCAGTTTCTACACATATATTCGCAAGATGTGGC
GTGTTACGGTGAAAACCTGGCCTATTTCCCTAAAGGGTTTATTGAGAATATGTTTTTCGTCTCAGCCAAT
CCCTGGGTGAGTTTCACCAGTTTTGATTTAAACGTGGCCAATATGGACAACTTCTTCGCCCCCGTTTTCA
CCATGGGCAAATATTATACGCAAGGCGACAAGGTGCTGATGCCGCTGGCGATTCAGGTTCATCATGCCGT
CTGTGATGGCTTCCATGTCGGCAGAATGCTTAATGAATTACAACAGTACTGCGATGAGTGGCAGGGCGGG
GCGTAAACGCCGCGTGGATCCGGCTTACTAAAAGCCAGATAACAGTATGCGTATTTGCGCGCTGATTTTT
GCGGTATAAGAATATATACTGATATGTATACCCGAAGTATGTCAAAAAGAGGTATGCTATGAAGCAGCGT
ATTACAGTGACAGTTGACAGCGACAGCTATCAGTTGCTCAAGGCATATATGATGTCAATATCTCCGGTCT
GGTAAGCACAACCATGCAGAATGAAGCCCGTCGTCTGCGTGCCGAACGCTGGAAAGCGGAAAATCAGGAA
GGGATGGCTGAGGTCGCCCGGTTTATTGAAATGAACGGCTCTTTTGCTGACGAGAACAGGGGCTGGTGAA
ATGCAGTTTAAGGTTTACACCTATAAAAGAGAGAGCCGTTATCGTCTGTTTGTGGATGTACAGAGTGATA
TTATTGACACGCCCGGGCGACGGATGGTGATCCCCCTGGCCAGTGCACGTCTGCTGTCAGATAAAGTCTC
CCGTGAACTTTACCCGGTGGTGCATATCGGGGATGAAAGCTGGCGCATGATGACCACCGATATGGCCAGT
GTGCCGGTCTCCGTTATCGGGGAAGAAGTGGCTGATCTCAGCCACCGCGAAAATGACATCAAAAACGCCA
TTAACCTGATGTTCTGGGGAATATAAATGTCAGGCTCCCTTATACACAGCCAGTCTGCAGGTCGACCATA
GTGACTGGATATGTTGTGTTTTACAGTATTATGTAGTCTGTTTTTTATGCAAAATCTAATTTAATATATT
GATATTTATATCATTTTACGTTTCTCGTTCAGCTTTCTTGTACAAAGTGGTTCGATGTCATGTAATTAGT
TATGTCACGCTTACATTCACGCCCTCCCCCCACATCCGCTCTAACCGAAAAGGAAGGAGTTAGACAACCT
GAAGTCTAGGTCCCTATTTATTTTTTTATAGTTATGTTAGTATTAAGAACGTTATTTATATTTCAAATTT
TTCTTTTTTTTCTGTACAGACGCGTGTACGCATGTAACATTATACTGAAAACCTTGCTTGAGAAGGTTTT
GGGACGCTCGAAGGCTTTAATTTGCGGCCGGTACCCAATTCGCCCTATAGTGAGTCGTATTACGCGCGCT
CACTGGCCGTCGTTTTACAACGTCGTGACTGGGAAAACCCTGGCGTTACCCAACTTAATCGCCTTGCAGC
ACATCCCCCTTTCGCCAGCTGGCGTAATAGCGAAGAGGCCCGCACCGATCGCCCTTCCCAACAGTTGCGC
AGCCTGAATGGCGAATGGCGCG
[124 nt withheld, positions 6393-6516]
C
[91 nt withheld, positions 6518-6608]
A
[49 nt withheld, positions 6610-6658]
CCTTTGACGTTGGAGTCCACGTTCTTT
[37 nt withheld, positions 6686-6722]
ACCCTATCTCGGTCTATTCTTTTGATTTATAAGGGATTTTGCCGATTTCGGCCTATTGGTTAAAAAATGA
GCTGATTTAACAAAAATTTAACGCGAATTTTAACAAAATATTAACGTTTACAATTTCCTGATGCGGTATT
TTCTCCTTACGCATCTGTGCGGTATTTCACACCGCATAGGCAAGTGCACAAACAATACTTAAATAAATAC
TACTCAGTAATAACCTATTTCTTAGCATTTTTGACGAAATTTGCTATTTTGTTAGAGTCTTTTACACCAT
TTGTCTCCACACCTCCGCTTACATCAACACCAATAACGCCATTTAATCTAAGCGCATCACCAACATTTTC
TGGCGTCAGTCCACCAGCTAACATAAAATGTAAGCTTTCGGGGCTCTCTTGCCTTCCAACCCAGTCAGAA
ATCGAGTTCCAATCCAAAAGTTCACCTGTCCCACCTGCTTCTGAATCAAACAAGGGAATAAACGAATGAG
GTTTCTGTGAAGCTGCACTGAGTAGTATGTTGCAGTCTTTTGGAAATACGAGTCTTTTAATAACTGGCAA
ACCGAGGAACTCTTGGTATTCTTGCCACGACTCATCTCCATGCAGTTGGACGATATCAATGCCGTAATCA
TTGACCAGAGCCAAAACATCCTCCTTAGGTTGATTACGAAACACGCCAACCAAGTATTTCGGAGTGCCTG
AACTATTTTTATATGCTTTTACAAGACTTGAAATTTTCCTTGCAATAACCGGGTCAATTGTTCTCTTTCT
ATTGGGCACACATATAATACCCAGCAAGTCAGCATCGGAATCTAGAGCACATTCTGCGGCCTCTGTGCTC
TGCAAGCCGCAAACTTTCACCAATGGACCAGAACTACCTGTGAAATTAATAACAGACATACTCCAAGCTG
CCTTTGTGTGCTTAATCACGTATACTCACGTGCTCAATAGTCACCAATGCCCTCCCTCTTGGCCCTCTCC
TTTTCTTTTTTCGACCGAATTAATTCTTAATCGGCAAAAAAAGAAAAGCTCCGGATCAAGATTGTACGTA
AGGTGACAAGCTATTTTTCAATAAAGAATATCTTCCACTACTGCCATCTGGCGTCATAACTGCAAAGTAC
ACATATATTACGATGCTGTCTATTAAATGCTTCCTATATTATATATATAGTAATGTCGTTTATGGTGCAC
TCTCAGTACAATCTGCTCTGATGCCGCATAGTTAAGCCAGCCCCGACACCCGCCAACACCCGCTGACGCG
CCCTGACGGGCTTGTCTGCTCCCGGCATCCGCTTACAGACAAGCTGTGACCGTCTCCGGGAGCTGCATGT
GTCAGAGGTTTTCACCGTCATCACCGAAACGCGCGA
