>Addgene plasmid #14336 | pAG414GPD-EYFP-ccdB | addgene partial sequence | sequence record 20904 | 14336 with pRS_marker
TATATATATAATATAGGGAAGCATTTAATAGAACAGCATCGTAATATATGTGTACTTTGCAGTTATGACG
CCAGATGGCAGTAGTGGAAGATATTCTTTATTGAAAAATAGCTTGTCACCTTACGTACAATCTTGATCCG
GAGCTTTTCTTTTTTTGCCGATTAAGAATTAATTCGGTCGAAAAAAGAAAAGGAGAGGGCCAAGAGGGAG
GGCATTGGTGACTATTGAGCACGTGAGTATACGTGATTAAGCACACAAAGGCAGCTTGGAGTATGTCTGT
TATTAATTTCACAGGTAGTTCTGGTCCATTGGTGAAAGTTTGCGGCTTGCAGAGCACAGAGGCCGCAGAA
TGTGCTCTAGATTCCGATGCTGACTTGCTGGGTATTATATGTGTGCCCAATAGAAAGAGAACAATTGACC
CGGTTATTGCAAGGAAAATTTCAAGTCTTGTAAAAGCATATAAAAATAGTTCAGGCACTCCGAAATACTT
GGTTGGCGTGTTTCGTAATCAACCTAAGGAGGATGTTTTGGCTCTGGTCAATGATTACGGCATTGATATC
GTCCAACTGCATGGAGATGAGTCGTGGCAAGAATACCAAGAGTTCCTCGGTTTGCCAGTTATTAAAAGAC
TCGTATTTCCAAAAGACTGCAACATACTACTCAGTGCAGCTTCACA
