>Addgene plasmid #14336 | pAG414GPD-EYFP-ccdB | addgene partial sequence | sequence record 20905 | 14336 with EXFP-R
TAGCCTTCGGGCATGGCGGACTTGAAGAAGTCGTGCTGCTTCATGTGGTCGGGGTAGCGGGCGAAGCACT
GCAGGCCGTAGCCGAAGGTGGTCACGAGGGTGGGCCAGGGCACGGGCAGCTTGCCGGTGGTGCAGATGAA
CTTCAGGGTCAGCTTGCCGTAGGTGGCATCGCCCTCGCCCTCGCCGGACACGCTGAACTTGTGGCCGTTT
ACGTCGCCGTCCAGCTCGACCAGGATGGGCACCACCCCGGTGAACAGCTCCTCGCCCTTGCTCACCATTT
TGTCCCGGGGGATCCACTAGTTCTAGAATCCGTCGAAACTAAGTTCTGGTGTTTTAAAACTAAAAAAAAG
ACTAACTATAAAAGTAGAATTTAAGAAGTTTAAGAAATAGATTTACAGAATTACAATCAATACCTACCGT
CTTTATATACTTATTAGTCAAGTAGGGGAATAATTTCAGGGAACTGGTTTCAACCTTTTTTTTCAGCTTT
TTCCAAATCAGAGAGAGCAGAAGGTAATAGAAGGTGTAAGAAAATGAGATAGATACATGCGTGGGTCAAT
TGCCTTGTGTCATCATTTACTCCAGGCAGGTTGCATCACTCCATTGAGGTTGTGCCCGTTTTTTGCCTGT
TTGTGCCCCTGTTCTCTGTAGTTGCGC
