>Addgene plasmid #14336 | pAG414GPD-EYFP-ccdB | addgene partial sequence | sequence record 127462 | pGEX3 5'-CCGGGAGCTGCATGTGTCAGAGG-3'
TAACGATAAGTAAAATGTAAAATCACAGGATTTTCGTGTGTGGTCTTCTACACAGACAAGATGAAACAAT
TCGGCATTAATACCTGAGAGCAGGAAGAGCAAGATAAAAGGTAGTATTTGTTGGCGATCCCCCTAGAGTC
TTTTACATCTTCGGAAAACAAAAACTATTTTTTCTTTAATTTCTTTTTTTACTTTCTATTTTTAATTTAT
ATATTTATATTAAAAAATTTAAATTATAATTATTTTTATAGCACGTGATGAAAAGGACCCAGGTGGCACT
TTTCGGGGAAATGTGCGCGGAACCCCTATTTGTTTATTTTTCTAAATACATTCAAATATGTATCCGCTCA
TGAGACAATAACCCTGATAAATGCTTCAATAATATTGAAAAAGGAAGAGTATGAGTATTCAACATTTCCG
TGTCGCCCTTATTCCCTTTTTTGCGGCATTTTGCCTTCCTGTTTTT
